>Addgene plasmid #77879 | CDK18 gRNA (BRDN0001147494) | addgene full sequence | sequence record 188574 | Addgene Assembled Sequence
CCCGGGTGCAAAGATGGATAAAGTTTTAAACAGAGAGGAATCTTTGCAGCTAATGGACCTTCTAGGTCTT
GAAAGGAGTGGGAATTGGCTCCGGTGCCCGTCAGTGGGCAGAGCGCACATCGCCCACAGTCCCCGAGAAG
TTGGGGGGAGGGGTCGGCAATTGATCCGGTGCCTAGAGAAGGTGGCGCGGGGTAAACTGGGAAAGTGATG
TCGTGTACTGGCTCCGCCTTTTTCCCGAGGGTGGGGGAGAACCGTATATAAGTGCAGTAGTCGCCGTGAA
CGTTCTTTTTCGCAACGGGTTTGCCGCCAGAACACAGGTAAGTGCCGTGTGTGGTTCCCGCGGGCCTGGC
CTCTTTACGGGTTATGGCCCTTGCGTGCCTTGAATTACTTCCACCTGGCTGCAGTACGTGATTCTTGATC
CCGAGCTTCGGGTTGGAAGTGGGTGGGAGAGTTCGAGGCCTTGCGCTTAAGGAGCCCCTTCGCCTCGTGC
TTGAGTTGAGGCCTGGCCTGGGCGCTGGGGCCGCCGCGTGCGAATCTGGTGGCACCTTCGCGCCTGTCTC
GCTGCTTTCGATAAGTCTCTAGCCATTTAAAATTTTTGATGACCTGCTGCGACGCTTTTTTTCTGGCAAG
ATAGTCTTGTAAATGCGGGCCAAGATCTGCACACTGGTATTTCGGTTTTTGGGGCCGCGGGCGGCGACGG
GGCCCGTGCGTCCCAGCGCACATGTTCGGCGAGGCGGGGCCTGCGAGCGCGGCCACCGAGAATCGGACGG
GGGTAGTCTCAAGCTGGCCGGCCTGCTCTGGTGCCTGGCCTCGCGCCGCCGTGTATCGCCCCGCCCTGGG
CGGCAAGGCTGGCCCGGTCGGCACCAGTTGCGTGAGCGGAAAGATGGCCGCTTCCCGGCCCTGCTGCAGG
GAGCTCAAAATGGAGGACGCGGCGCTCGGGAGAGCGGGCGGGTGAGTCACCCACACAAAGGAAAAGGGCC
TTTCCGTCCTCAGCCGTCGCTTCATGTGACTCCACGGAGTACCGGGCGCCGTCCAGGCACCTCGATTAGT
TCTCGAGCTTTTGGAGTACGTCGTCTTTAGGTTGGGGGGAGGGGTTTTATGCGATGGAGTTTCCCCACAC
TGAGTGGGTGGAGACTGAAGTTAGGCCAGCTTGGCACTTGATGTAATTCTCCTTGGAATTTGCCCTTTTT
GAGTTTGGATCTTGGTTCATTCTCAAGCCTCAGACAGTGGTTCAAAGTTTTTTTCTTCCATTTCAGGTGT
CGTGACGTACGGCCACCATGACCGAGTACAAGCCCACGGTGCGCCTCGCCACCCGCGACGACGTCCCCAG
GGCCGTACGCACCCTCGCCGCCGCGTTCGCCGACTACCCCGCCACGCGCCACACCGTCGATCCGGACCGC
CACATCGAGCGGGTCACCGAGCTGCAAGAACTCTTCCTCACGCGCGTCGGGCTCGACATCGGCAAGGTGT
GGGTCGCGGACGACGGCGCCGCCGTGGCGGTCTGGACCACGCCGGAGAGCGTCGAAGCGGGGGCGGTGTT
CGCCGAGATCGGCCCGCGCATGGCCGAGTTGAGCGGTTCCCGGCTGGCCGCGCAGCAACAGATGGAAGGC
CTCCTGGCGCCGCACCGGCCCAAGGAGCCCGCGTGGTTCCTGGCCACCGTCGGAGTCTCGCCCGACCACC
AGGGCAAGGGTCTGGGCAGCGCCGTCGTGCTCCCCGGAGTGGAGGCGGCCGAGCGCGCCGGGGTGCCCGC
CTTCCTGGAGACCTCCGCGCCCCGCAACCTCCCCTTCTACGAGCGGCTCGGCTTCACCGTCACCGCCGAC
GTCGAGGTGCCCGAAGGACCGCGCACCTGGTGCATGACCCGCAAGCCCGGTGCCTGAACGCGTTAAGTCG
ACAATCAACCTCTGGATTACAAAATTTGTGAAAGATTGACTGGTATTCTTAACTATGTTGCTCCTTTTAC
GCTATGTGGATACGCTGCTTTAATGCCTTTGTATCATGCTATTGCTTCCCGTATGGCTTTCATTTTCTCC
TCCTTGTATAAATCCTGGTTGCTGTCTCTTTATGAGGAGTTGTGGCCCGTTGTCAGGCAACGTGGCGTGG
TGTGCACTGTGTTTGCTGACGCAACCCCCACTGGTTGGGGCATTGCCACCACCTGTCAGCTCCTTTCCGG
GACTTTCGCTTTCCCCCTCCCTATTGCCACGGCGGAACTCATCGCCGCCTGCCTTGCCCGCTGCTGGACA
GGGGCTCGGCTGTTGGGCACTGACAATTCCGTGGTGTTGTCGGGGAAATCATCGTCCTTTCCTTGGCTGC
TCGCCTGTGTTGCCACCTGGATTCTGCGCGGGACGTCCTTCTGCTACGTCCCTTCGGCCCTCAATCCAGC
GGACCTTCCTTCCCGCGGCCTGCTGCCGGCTCTGCGGCCTCTTCCGCGTCTTCGCCTTCGCCCTCAGACG
AGTCGGATCTCCCTTTGGGCCGCCTCCCCGCGTCGACTTTAAGACCAATGACTTACAAGGCAGCTGTAGA
TCTTAGCCACTTTTTAAAAGAAAAGGGGGGACTGGAAGGGCTAATTCACTCCCAACGAAGACAAGATCTG
CTTTTTGCTTGTACTGGGTCTCTCTGGTTAGACCAGATCTGAGCCTGGGAGCTCTCTGGCTAACTAGGGA
ACCCACTGCTTAAGCCTCAATAAAGCTTGCCTTGAGTGCTTCAAGTAGTGTGTGCCCGTCTGTTGTGTGA
CTCTGGTAACTAGAGATCCCTCAGACCCTTTTAGTCAGTGTGGAAAATCTCTAGCAGTACGTATAGTAGT
TCATGTCATCTTATTATTCAGTATTTATAACTTGCAAAGAAATGAATATCAGAGAGTGAGAGGAACTTGT
TTATTGCAGCTTATAATGGTTACAAATAAAGCAATAGCATCACAAATTTCACAAATAAAGCATTTTTTTC
ACTGCATTCTAGTTGTGGTTTGTCCAAACTCATCAATGTATCTTATCATGTCTGGCTCTAGCTATCCCGC
CCCTAACTCCGCCCATCCCGCCCCTAACTCCGCCCAGTTCCGCCCATTCTCCGCCCCATGGCTGACTAAT
TTTTTTTATTTATGCAGAGGCCGAGGCCGCCTCGGCCTCTGAGCTATTCCAGAAGTAGTGAGGAGGCTTT
TTTGGAGGCCTAGGGACGTACCCAATTCGCCCTATAGTGAGTCGTATTACGCGCGCTCACTGGCCGTCGT
TTTACAACGTCGTGACTGGGAAAACCCTGGCGTTACCCAACTTAATCGCCTTGCAGCACATCCCCCTTTC
GCCAGCTGGCGTAATAGCGAAGAGGCCCGCACCGATCGCCCTTCCCAACAGTTGCGCAGCCTGAATGGCG
AATGGG
[124 nt withheld, positions 3367-3490]
C
[91 nt withheld, positions 3492-3582]
A
[49 nt withheld, positions 3584-3632]
CCTTTGACGTTGGAGTCCACGTTCTTT
[37 nt withheld, positions 3660-3696]
ACCCTATCTCGGTCTATTCTTTTGATTTATAAGGGATTTTGCCGATTTCGGCCTATTGGTTAAAAAATGA
GCTGATTTAACAAAAATTTAACGCGAATTTTAACAAAATATTAACGCTTACAATTTAGGTGGCACTTTTC
GGGGAAATGTGCGCGGAACCCCTATTTGTTTATTTTTCTAAATACATTCAAATATGTATCCGCTCATGAG
ACAATAACCCTGATAAATGCTTCAATAATATTGAAAAAGGAAGAGTATGAGTATTCAACATTTCCGTGTC
GCCCTTATTCCCTTTTTTGCGGCATTTTGCCTTCCTGTTTTTGCTCACCCAGAAACGCTGGTGAAAGTAA
AAGATGCTGAAGATCAGTTGGGTGCACGAGTGGGTTACATCGAACTGGATCTCAACAGCGGTAAGATCCT
TGAGAGTTTTCGCCCCGAAGAACGTTTTCCAATGATGAGCACTTTTAAAGTTCTGCTATGTGGCGCGGTA
TTATCCCGTATTGACGCCGGGCAAGAGCAACTCGGTCGCCGCATACACTATTCTCAGAATGACTTGGTTG
AGTACTCACCAGTCACAGAAAAGCATCTTACGGATGGCATGACAGTAAGAGAATTATGCAGTGCTGCCAT
AACCATGAGTGATAACACTGCGGCCAACTTACTTCTGACAACGATCGGAGGACCGAAGGAGCTAACCGCT
TTTTTGCACAACATGGGGGATCATGTAACTCGCCTTGATCGTTGGGAACCGGAGCTGAATGAAGCCATAC
CAAACGACGAGCGTGACACCACGATGCCTGTAGCAATGGCAACAACGTTGCGCAAACTATTAACTGGCGA
ACTACTTACTCTAGCTTCCCGGCAACAATTAATAGACTGGATGGAGGCGGATAAAGTTGCAGGACCACTT
CTGCGCTCGGCCCTTCCGGCTGGCTGGTTTATTGCTGATAAATCTGGAGCCGGTGAGCGTGGGTCTCGCG
GTATCATTGCAGCACTGGGGCCAGATGGTAAGCCCTCCCGTATCGTAGTTATCTACACGACGGGGAGTCA
GGCAACTATGGATGAACGAAATAGACAGATCGCTGAGATAGGTGCCTCACTGATTAAGCATTGGTAACTG
TCAGACCAAGTTTACTCATATATACTTTAGATTGATTTAAAACTTCATTTTTAATTTAAAAGGATCTAGG
TGAAGATCCTTTTTGATAATCTCATGACCAAAATCCCTTAACGTGAGTTTTCGTTCCACTGAGCGTCAGA
CCCCGTAGAAAAGATCAAAGGATCTTCTTGAGATCCTTTTTTTCTGCGCGTAATCTGCTGCTTGCAAACA
AAAAAACCACCGCTACCAGCGGTGGTTTGTTTGCCGGATCAAGAGCTACCAACTCTTTTTCCGAAGGTAA
CTGGCTTCAGCAGAGCGCAGATACCAAATACTGTTCTTCTAGTGTAGCCGTAGTTAGGCCACCACTTCAA
GAACTCTGTAGCACCGCCTACATACCTCGCTCTGCTAATCCTGTTACCAGTGGCTGCTGCCAGTGGCGAT
AAGTCGTGTCTTACCGGGTTGGACTCAAGACGATAGTTACCGGATAAGGCGCAGCGGTCGGGCTGAACGG
GGGGTTCGTGCACACAGCCCAGCTTGGAGCGAACGACCTACACCGAACTGAGATACCTACAGCGTGAGCT
ATGAGAAAGCGCCACGCTTCCCGAAGGGAGAAAGGCGGACAGGTATCCGGTAAGCGGCAGGGTCGGAACA
GGAGAGCGCACGAGGGAGCTTCCAGGGGGAAACGCCTGGTATCTTTATAGTCCTGTCGGGTTTCGCCACC
TCTGACTTGAGCGTCGATTTTTGTGATGCTCGTCAGGGGGGCGGAGCCTATGGAAAAACGCCAGCAACGC
GGCCTTTTTACGGTTCCTGGCCTTTTGCTGGCCTTTTGCTCACATGTTCTTTCCTGCGTTATCCCCTGAT
TCTGTGGATAACCGTATTACCGCCTTTGAGTGAGCTGATACCGCTCGCCGCAGCCGAACGACCGAGCGCA
GCGAGTCAGTGAGCGAGGAAGCGGAAGAGCGCCCAATACGCAAACCGCCTCTCCCCGCGCGTTGGCCGAT
TCATTAATGCAGCTGGCACGACAGGTTTCCCGACTGGAAAGCGGGCAGTGAGCGCAACGCAATTAATGTG
AGTTAGCTCACTCATTAGGCACCCCAGGCTTTACACTTTATGCTTCCGGCTCGTATGTTGTGTGGAATTG
TGAGCGGATAACAATTTCACACAGGAAACAGCTATGACCATGATTACGCCAAGCGCGCAATTAACCCTCA
CTAAAGGGAACAAAAGCTGGAGCTGCAAGCTTAATGTAGTCTTATGCAATACTCTTGTAGTCTTGCAACA
TGGTAACGATGAGTTAGCAACATGCCTTACAAGGAGAGAAAAAGCACCGTGCATGCCGATTGGTGGAAGT
AAGGTGGTACGATCGTGCCTTATTAGGAAGGCAACAGACGGGTCTGACATGGATTGGACGAACCACTGAA
TTGCCGCATTGCAGAGATATTGTATTTAAGTGCCTAGCTCGATACATAAACGGGTCTCTCTGGTTAGACC
AGATCTGAGCCTGGGAGCTCTCTGGCTAACTAGGGAACCCACTGCTTAAGCCTCAATAAAGCTTGCCTTG
AGTGCTTCAAGTAGTGTGTGCCCGTCTGTTGTGTGACTCTGGTAACTAGAGATCCCTCAGACCCTTTTAG
TCAGTGTGGAAAATCTCTAGCAGTGGCGCCCGAACAGGGACTTGAAAGCGAAAGGGAAACCAGAGGAGCT
CTCTCGACGCAGGACTCGGCTTGCTGAAGCGCGCACGGCAAGAGGCGAGGGGCGGCGACTGGTGAGTACG
CCAAAAATTTTGACTAGCGGAGGCTAGAAGGAGAGAGATGGGTGCGAGAGCGTCAGTATTAAGCGGGGGA
GAATTAGATCGCGATGGGAAAAAATTCGGTTAAGGCCAGGGGGAAAGAAAAAATATAAATTAAAACATAT
AGTATGGGCAAGCAGGGAGCTAGAACGATTCGCAGTTAATCCTGGCCTGTTAGAAACATCAGAAGGCTGT
AGACAAATACTGGGACAGCTACAACCATCCCTTCAGACAGGATCAGAAGAACTTAGATCATTATATAATA
CAGTAGCAACCCTCTATTGTGTGCATCAAAGGATAGAGATAAAAGACACCAAGGAAGCTTTAGACAAGAT
AGAGGAAGAGCAAAACAAAAGTAAGACCACCGCACAGCAAGCGGCCGCTGATCTTCAGACCTGGAGGAGG
AGATATGAGGGACAATTGGAGAAGTGAATTATATAAATATAAAGTAGTAAAAATTGAACCATTAGGAGTA
GCACCCACCAAGGCAAAGAGAAGAGTGGTGCAGAGAGAAAAAAGAGCAGTGGGAATAGGAGCTTTGTTCC
TTGGGTTCTTGGGAGCAGCAGGAAGCACTATGGGCGCAGCGTCAATGACGCTGACGGTACAGGCCAGACA
ATTATTGTCTGGTATAGTGCAGCAGCAGAACAATTTGCTGAGGGCTATTGAGGCGCAACAGCATCTGTTG
CAACTCACAGTCTGGGGCATCAAGCAGCTCCAGGCAAGAATCCTGGCTGTGGAAAGATACCTAAAGGATC
AACAGCTCCTGGGGATTTGGGGTTGCTCTGGAAAACTCATTTGCACCACTGCTGTGCCTTGGAATGCTAG
TTGGAGTAATAAATCTCTGGAACAGATTTGGAATCACACGACCTGGATGGAGTGGGACAGAGAAATTAAC
AATTACACAAGCTTAATACACTCCTTAATTGAAGAATCGCAAAACCAGCAAGAAAAGAATGAACAAGAAT
TATTGGAATTAGATAAATGGGCAAGTTTGTGGAATTGGTTTAACATAACAAATTGGCTGTGGTATATAAA
ATTATTCATAATGATAGTAGGAGGCTTGGTAGGTTTAAGAATAGTTTTTGCTGTACTTTCTATAGTGAAT
AGAGTTAGGCAGGGATATTCACCATTATCGTTTCAGACCCACCTCCCAACCCCGAGGGGACCCAGAGAGG
GCCTATTTCCCATGATTCCTTCATATTTGCATATACGATACAAGGCTGTTAGAGAGATAATTAGAATTAA
TTTGACTGTAAACACAAAGATATTAGTACAAAATACGTGACGTAGAAAGTAATAATTTCTTGGGTAGTTT
GCAGTTTTAAAATTATGTTTTAAAATGGACTATCATATGCTTACCGTAACTTGAAAGTATTTCGATTTCT
TGGCTTTATATATCTTGTGGAAAGGACGAAACACCGAGCCTCTTGCTGACGTCCTGGTTTTAGAGCTAGA
AATAGCAAGTTAAAATAAGGCTAGTCCGTTATCAACTTGAAAAAGTGGCACCGAGTCGGTGCTTTTTTAA
GCTTGGCGTAACTAGATCTTGAGACAAATGGCAGTATTCATCCACAATTTTAAAAGAAAAGGGGGGATTG
GGGGGTACAGTGCAGGGGAAAGAATAGTAGACATAATAGCAACAGACATACAAACTAAAGAATTACAAAA
ACAAATTACAAAAATTCAAAATTTTCGGGTTTATTACAGGGACAGCAGAGATCCACTTTGGCGCCGGCTC
GAGGGGG
Features (pLannotate 1.2.2; 29 found; start..end, strand, type, name):
     14..80      +  CDS            small t antigen (fragment): SV40 (simian virus 40) small t antigen
    106..317     +  promoter       EF-1α core promoter: core promoter for human elongation factor EF-1α
    318..1256    +  intron         EF-1α intron A: intron upstream of the start codon of human EF-1α
   1278..1877    +  CDS            PuroR (fragment): puromycin N-acetyltransferase; pac from Streptomyces; confers resistance to puromycin
   1893..2481    +  misc_feature   WPRE: woodchuck hepatitis virus posttranscriptional regulatory element
   2532..2551    +  misc_feature   cPPT/CTS (fragment): central polypurine tract and central termination sequence of HIV-1
   2553..2786    +  LTR            3' LTR (ΔU3): self-inactivating 3' long terminal repeat (LTR) from HIV-1
   2864..2985    +  polyA_signal   SV40 poly(A) signal: SV40 polyadenylation signal
   3025..3160    +  rep_origin     SV40 ori: SV40 origin of replication
   3181..3199    -  promoter       T7 promoter: promoter for bacteriophage T7 RNA polymerase
   3207..3362    +  CDS            lacZα (fragment): LacZα fragment of β-galactosidase; lacZ fragment
   3367..3795    +  rep_origin     f1 ori (sequence partly withheld): f1 bacteriophage origin of replication; arrow indicates direction of (+) strand synthesis
   3848..3952    +  promoter       AmpR promoter: bla
   3953..4813    +  CDS            AmpR: β-lactamase; bla; confers resistance to ampicillin, carbenicillin, and related antibiotics
   4984..5572    +  rep_origin     ori: high-copy-number ColE1/pMB1/pBR322/pUC origin of replication
   5755..5847    +  CDS            lacI (fragment): lac repressor; lacI; The lac repressor binds to the lac operator to inhibit transcription in E. coli. This inhibition can be relieved by adding lactose or isopropyl-β-D-thiogalactopyranoside (IPTG).
   5860..5881    +  protein_bind   CAP binding site: CAP binding activates transcription in the presence of cAMP. E. coli catabolite activator protein
   5896..5926    +  promoter       lac promoter: promoter for the E. coli lac operon
   5934..5950    +  protein_bind   lac operator: The lac repressor binds to the lac operator to inhibit transcription in E. coli. This inhibition can be relieved by adding lactose or isopropyl-β-D-thiogalactopyranoside (IPTG). lac repressor encoded by lacI
   5995..6013    +  promoter       T3 promoter: promoter for bacteriophage T3 RNA polymerase
   6041..6267    +  promoter       RSV promoter: Rous sarcoma virus enhancer/promoter
   6268..6448    +  LTR            5' LTR (truncated): truncated 5' long terminal repeat (LTR) from HIV-1
   6495..6620    +  misc_feature   HIV-1 Ψ: packaging signal of human immunodeficiency virus type 1
   6604..6967    +  CDS            HIV-1 gag (fragment): gag protein from human immunodeficiency virus 1; gag
   7113..7346    +  misc_feature   RRE: The Rev response element (RRE) of HIV-1 allows for Rev-dependent mRNA export from the nucleus to the cytoplasm.
   7723..7749    +  CDS            Rev (fragment): human immunodeficiency virus 1 (HIV-1) Rev protein; rev; enhances nuclear export of unspliced and incompletely spliced viral mRNAs
   7753..7993    +  promoter       U6 promoter: RNA polymerase III promoter for human U6 snRNA
   8023..8098    +  misc_RNA       gRNA scaffold: guide RNA scaffold for the Streptococcus pyogenes CRISPR/Cas9 system
   8154..8271    +  misc_feature   cPPT/CTS: central polypurine tract and central termination sequence of HIV-1
