[The description below was written by a language model from this plasmid's Addgene catalogue record and pLannotate feature annotations shown in this document.]
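Description:
CDK18 gRNA (BRDN0001147494) is a third-generation lentiviral single-guide RNA plasmid built on the lentiGuide-Puro backbone and designed to target human CDK18 (also known as PCTK3 or PCTAIRE3). It is propagated in E. coli as a high-copy plasmid through a ColE1/pUC-type origin with ampicillin selection from the β-lactamase gene. The backbone also carries an f1 origin, an SV40 origin and poly(A) signal, and residual lac and T7/T3 promoter elements from the parental cloning vector.

The lentiviral transfer cassette begins with an RSV promoter fused to a truncated HIV-1 5' LTR, which makes genomic RNA production Tat-independent. This is followed by the Ψ packaging signal with a partial gag sequence and the Rev response element for nuclear export of the unspliced genome. Downstream, a human U6 RNA polymerase III promoter drives the CDK18-specific spacer joined to the Streptococcus pyogenes Cas9 gRNA scaffold. A cPPT/CTS element follows to aid nuclear import. An EF-1α promoter with its intron A then expresses puromycin N-acetyltransferase for selection of transduced mammalian cells, and a WPRE enhances transcript expression. The cassette ends in a ΔU3 self-inactivating 3' LTR.

The plasmid does not encode Cas9, so it must be paired with a separate Cas9 vector such as lentiCas9-Blast or used in cells already expressing Cas9. The guide was designed against several CDK18 reference transcripts and belongs to a human kinome gRNA collection. Its typical use is CRISPR knockout of CDK18, following lentiviral packaging and puromycin selection.
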