Addgene plasmid #77879: CDK18 gRNA (BRDN0001147494)
Purpose: 3rd generation lentiviral gRNA plasmid targeting human CDK18
Depositing lab: John Doench & David Root. Depositing organization: Broad Institute. Publication: Optimized sgRNA design to maximize activity and minimize off-target effects of CRISPR-Cas9. Doench JG, Fusi N, Sullender M, Hegde M, Vaimberg EW, Donovan KF, Smith I, Tothova Z, Wilen C, Orchard R, Virgin HW, Listgarten J, Root DE. Nat Biotechnol. 2016 Jan 18. doi: 10.1038/nbt.3437. PubMed 26780180.
Backbone
  Vector backbone: lentiGuide-Puro
  Backbone manufacturer: Zhang Lab (Addgene plasmid # 52963)
  Vector type: Mammalian Expression, Lentiviral, CRISPR
  Selectable markers: Puromycin
Growth in bacteria
  Bacterial resistance: Ampicillin, 100 μg/mL
  Growth temperature: 37°C
  Growth strain: DH5alpha
  Copy number: High Copy
Gene/Insert
  Gene/Insert name: CDK18 (alt names: CDK18; NM_002596.3)
  gRNA/shRNA sequence: AGCCTCTTGCTGACGTCCTG
  Species: H. sapiens (human)
  Entrez Gene: CDK18 (a.k.a. PCTK3, PCTAIRE, PCTAIRE3)
  Promoter: hU6
  Cloning method: Unknown
  Sequencing primers: 5′ U6-F; 3′ pS2-R
Terms and licenses: Academic/Nonprofit Terms; Industry Terms: Not Available to Industry
Depositor comments: The gRNA was designed to target the following Genbank reference sequence(s): NM_002596.3,NM_212502.2,NM_212503.2. Note that this plasmid does NOT contain Cas9. It should be used in conjunction with lentiCas9-Blast (Addgene #52962) or otherwise with cell lines already expressing Cas9. Browse the full kinome gRNA library at http://www.addgene.org/pooled-library/broadgpp-human-kinome/ or visit http://www.broadinstitute.org/rnai/public/ for detailed protocols and information.
How to cite: CDK18 gRNA (BRDN0001147494) was a gift from John Doench & David Root (Addgene plasmid # 77879 ; http://n2t.net/addgene:77879 ; RRID:Addgene_77879)
