>Addgene plasmid #77879 | CDK18 gRNA (BRDN0001147494) | depositor partial sequence | sequence record 145339 | Target Sequence
AGCCTCTTGCTGACGTCCTG
