>Addgene plasmid #77879 | CDK18 gRNA (BRDN0001147494) | addgene partial sequence | sequence record 188573 | hU6-F
AGAAAGTAATAATTTCTTGGGTAGTTTGCAGTTTTAAAATTATGTTTTAAAATGGACTATCATATGCTTA
CCGTAACTTGAAAGTATTTCGATTTCTTGGCTTTATATATCTTGTGGAAAGGACGAAACACCGAGCCTCT
TGCTGACGTCCTGGTTTTAGAGCTAGAAATAGCAAGTTAAAATAAGGCTAGTCCGTTATCAACTTGAAAA
AGTGGCACCGAGTCGGTGCTTTTTTAAGCTTGGCGTAACTAGATCTTGAGACAAATGGCAGTATTCATCC
ACAATTTTAAAAGAAAAGGGGGGATTGGGGGGTACAGTGCAGGGGAAAGAATAGTAGACATAATAGCAAC
AGACATACAAACTAAAGAATTACAAAAACAAATTACAAAAATTCAAAATTTTCGGGTTTATTACAGGGAC
AGCAGAGATCCACTTTGGCGCCGGCTCGAGGGGGCCCGGGTGCAAAGATGGATAAAGTTTTAAACAGAGA
GGAATCTTTGCAGCTAATGGACCTTCTAGGTCTTGAAAGGAGTGGGAATTGGCTCCGGTGCCCGTCAGTG
GGCAGAGCGC
